>Addgene plasmid #193279 | CBE-T1.28 | addgene full sequence | sequence record 379809 | Addgene NGS Result
AAGCTACAACAAGGCAAGGCTTGACCGACAATTGCATGAAGAATCTGCTTAGGGTTAGGCGTTTTGCGCT
GCTTCGCGATGTACGGGCCAGATATACGCGTTGACATTGATTATTGACTAGTTATTAATAGTAATCAATT
ACGGGGTCATTAGTTCATAGCCCATATATGGAGTTCCGCGTTACATAACTTACGGTAAATGGCCCGCCTG
GCTGACCGCCCAACGACCCCCGCCCATTGACGTCAATAATGACGTATGTTCCCATAGTAACGCCAATAGG
GACTTTCCATTGACGTCAATGGGTGGAGTATTTACGGTAAACTGCCCACTTGGCAGTACATCAAGTGTAT
CATATGCCAAGTACGCCCCCTATTGACGTCAATGACGGTAAATGGCCCGCCTGGCATTATGCCCAGTACA
TGACCTTATGGGACTTTCCTACTTGGCAGTACATCTACGTATTAGTCATCGCTATTACCATGGTGATGCG
GTTTTGGCAGTACATCAATGGGCGTGGATAGCGGTTTGACTCACGGGGATTTCCAAGTCTCCACCCCATT
GACGTCAATGGGAGTTTGTTTTGGCACCAAAATCAACGGGACTTTCCAAAATGTCGTAACAACTCCGCCC
CATTGACGCAAATGGGCGGTAGGCGTGTACGGTGGGAGGTCTATATAAGCAGAGCTGGTTTAGTGAACCG
TCAGATCCGCTAGAGATCCGCGGCCGCTAATACGACTCACTATAGGGAGAGCCGCCACCATGAGCGAGGT
GGAATATAGCCACGAGTACTGGATGAGACATGCCCTCACCCTGGCTAAAAGAGCCAGAGATGAACGGCAC
GTGCCAGTGGGCGCCGTGCTGGTCCTGAACAACAGGGTGATCGGCGAGGGATGGAACCGGGCCAAGGGCC
TGCACGACCCTACAGCCCACGCTGAAATTATGGCCCTGAGACAGGGCGGCCTGGTGATGCAGAACTACCG
GCTGTGGGGCGCTACACTGTACACCACCTTCGAGCCTTGTGTGATGTGCGCCGGAGCCATGATCCACTCC
AGAATCGGAAGAGTTGTGTTCGGCGTGTGTAATGCCAAGACCCACGCTTGCATGAGCCTGATGGACGTGC
TGCACCACCCCGGCATGAATCACCGCGTGGAAATCACCGAGGGCATCCTGGCCGACGAGTGCGAGGCCCT
GCTGTGCAGATTCTTCCGGATGCCTAGAAGAGTGTTTAACGCCCAAAAGAAGGCCCAGAGCAGCACAGAT
TCTGGTGGTTCTTCTGGTGGTTCTAGCGGCAGCGAGACTCCCGGGACCTCAGAGTCCGCCACACCCGAAA
GTTCTGGTGGTTCTTCTGGTGGTTCTGACAAGAAGTACAGCATCGGCCTGGCCATCGGCACCAACTCTGT
GGGCTGGGCCGTGATCACCGACGAGTACAAGGTGCCCAGCAAGAAATTCAAGGTGCTGGGCAACACCGAC
CGGCACAGCATCAAGAAGAACCTGATCGGAGCCCTGCTGTTCGACAGCGGCGAAACAGCCGAGGCCACCC
GGCTGAAGAGAACCGCCAGAAGAAGATACACCAGACGGAAGAACCGGATCTGCTATCTGCAAGAGATCTT
CAGCAACGAGATGGCCAAGGTGGACGACAGCTTCTTCCACAGACTGGAAGAGTCCTTCCTGGTGGAAGAG
GATAAGAAGCACGAGCGGCACCCCATCTTCGGCAACATCGTGGACGAGGTGGCCTACCACGAGAAGTACC
CCACCATCTACCACCTGAGAAAGAAACTGGTGGACAGCACCGACAAGGCCGACCTGCGGCTGATCTATCT
GGCCCTGGCCCACATGATCAAGTTCCGGGGCCACTTCCTGATCGAGGGCGACCTGAACCCCGACAACAGC
GACGTGGACAAGCTGTTCATCCAGCTGGTGCAGACCTACAACCAGCTGTTCGAGGAAAACCCCATCAACG
CCAGCGGCGTGGACGCCAAGGCCATCCTGTCTGCCAGACTGAGCAAGAGCAGACGGCTGGAAAATCTGAT
CGCCCAGCTGCCCGGCGAGAAGAAGAATGGCCTGTTCGGAAACCTGATTGCCCTGAGCCTGGGCCTGACC
CCCAACTTCAAGAGCAACTTCGACCTGGCCGAGGATGCCAAACTGCAGCTGAGCAAGGACACCTACGACG
ACGACCTGGACAACCTGCTGGCCCAGATCGGCGACCAGTACGCCGACCTGTTTCTGGCCGCCAAGAACCT
GTCCGACGCCATCCTGCTGAGCGACATCCTGAGAGTGAACACCGAGATCACCAAGGCCCCCCTGAGCGCC
TCTATGATCAAGAGATACGACGAGCACCACCAGGACCTGACCCTGCTGAAAGCTCTCGTGCGGCAGCAGC
TGCCTGAGAAGTACAAAGAGATTTTCTTCGACCAGAGCAAGAACGGCTACGCCGGCTACATTGACGGCGG
AGCCAGCCAGGAAGAGTTCTACAAGTTCATCAAGCCCATCCTGGAAAAGATGGACGGCACCGAGGAACTG
CTCGTGAAGCTGAACAGAGAGGACCTGCTGCGGAAGCAGCGGACCTTCGACAACGGCAGCATCCCCCACC
AGATCCACCTGGGAGAGCTGCACGCCATTCTGCGGCGGCAGGAAGATTTTTACCCATTCCTGAAGGACAA
CCGGGAAAAGATCGAGAAGATCCTGACCTTCCGCATCCCCTACTACGTGGGCCCTCTGGCCAGGGGAAAC
AGCAGATTCGCCTGGATGACCAGAAAGAGCGAGGAAACCATCACCCCCTGGAACTTCGAGGAAGTGGTGG
ACAAGGGCGCTTCCGCCCAGAGCTTCATCGAGCGGATGACCAACTTCGATAAGAACCTGCCCAACGAGAA
GGTGCTGCCCAAGCACAGCCTGCTGTACGAGTACTTCACCGTGTATAACGAGCTGACCAAAGTGAAATAC
GTGACCGAGGGAATGAGAAAGCCCGCCTTCCTGAGCGGCGAGCAGAAAAAGGCCATCGTGGACCTGCTGT
TCAAGACCAACCGGAAAGTGACCGTGAAGCAGCTGAAAGAGGACTACTTCAAGAAAATCGAGTGCTTCGA
CTCCGTGGAAATCTCCGGCGTGGAAGATCGGTTCAACGCCTCCCTGGGCACATACCACGATCTGCTGAAA
ATTATCAAGGACAAGGACTTCCTGGACAATGAGGAAAACGAGGACATTCTGGAAGATATCGTGCTGACCC
TGACACTGTTTGAGGACAGAGAGATGATCGAGGAACGGCTGAAAACCTATGCCCACCTGTTCGACGACAA
AGTGATGAAGCAGCTGAAGCGGCGGAGATACACCGGCTGGGGCAGGCTGAGCCGGAAGCTGATCAACGGC
ATCCGGGACAAGCAGTCCGGCAAGACAATCCTGGATTTCCTGAAGTCCGACGGCTTCGCCAACAGAAACT
TCATGCAGCTGATCCACGACGACAGCCTGACCTTTAAAGAGGACATCCAGAAAGCCCAGGTGTCCGGCCA
GGGCGATAGCCTGCACGAGCACATTGCCAATCTGGCCGGCAGCCCCGCCATTAAGAAGGGCATCCTGCAG
ACAGTGAAGGTGGTGGACGAGCTCGTGAAAGTGATGGGCCGGCACAAGCCCGAGAACATCGTGATCGAAA
TGGCCAGAGAGAACCAGACCACCCAGAAGGGACAGAAGAACAGCCGCGAGAGAATGAAGCGGATCGAAGA
GGGCATCAAAGAGCTGGGCAGCCAGATCCTGAAAGAACACCCCGTGGAAAACACCCAGCTGCAGAACGAG
AAGCTGTACCTGTACTACCTGCAGAATGGGCGGGATATGTACGTGGACCAGGAACTGGACATCAACCGGC
TGTCCGACTACGATGTGGACCATATCGTGCCTCAGAGCTTTCTGAAGGACGACTCCATCGACAACAAGGT
GCTGACCAGAAGCGACAAGAACCGGGGCAAGAGCGACAACGTGCCCTCCGAAGAGGTCGTGAAGAAGATG
AAGAACTACTGGCGGCAGCTGCTGAACGCCAAGCTGATTACCCAGAGAAAGTTCGACAATCTGACCAAGG
CCGAGAGAGGCGGCCTGAGCGAACTGGATAAGGCCGGCTTCATCAAGAGACAGCTGGTGGAAACCCGGCA
GATCACAAAGCACGTGGCACAGATCCTGGACTCCCGGATGAACACTAAGTACGACGAGAATGACAAGCTG
ATCCGGGAAGTGAAAGTGATCACCCTGAAGTCCAAGCTGGTGTCCGATTTCCGGAAGGATTTCCAGTTTT
ACAAAGTGCGCGAGATCAACAACTACCACCACGCCCACGACGCCTACCTGAACGCCGTCGTGGGAACCGC
CCTGATCAAAAAGTACCCTAAGCTGGAAAGCGAGTTCGTGTACGGCGACTACAAGGTGTACGACGTGCGG
AAGATGATCGCCAAGAGCGAGCAGGAAATCGGCAAGGCTACCGCCAAGTACTTCTTCTACAGCAACATCA
TGAACTTTTTCAAGACCGAGATTACCCTGGCCAACGGCGAGATCCGGAAGCGGCCTCTGATCGAGACAAA
CGGCGAAACCGGGGAGATCGTGTGGGATAAGGGCCGGGATTTTGCCACCGTGCGGAAAGTGCTGAGCATG
CCCCAAGTGAATATCGTGAAAAAGACCGAGGTGCAGACAGGCGGCTTCAGCAAAGAGTCTATCCTGCCCA
AGAGGAACAGCGATAAGCTGATCGCCAGAAAGAAGGACTGGGACCCTAAGAAGTACGGCGGCTTCGACAG
CCCCACCGTGGCCTATTCTGTGCTGGTGGTGGCCAAAGTGGAAAAGGGCAAGTCCAAGAAACTGAAGAGT
GTGAAAGAGCTGCTGGGGATCACCATCATGGAAAGAAGCAGCTTCGAGAAGAATCCCATCGACTTTCTGG
AAGCCAAGGGCTACAAAGAAGTGAAAAAGGACCTGATCATCAAGCTGCCTAAGTACTCCCTGTTCGAGCT
GGAAAACGGCCGGAAGAGAATGCTGGCCTCTGCCGGCGAACTGCAGAAGGGAAACGAACTGGCCCTGCCC
TCCAAATATGTGAACTTCCTGTACCTGGCCAGCCACTATGAGAAGCTGAAGGGCTCCCCCGAGGATAATG
AGCAGAAACAGCTGTTTGTGGAACAGCACAAGCACTACCTGGACGAGATCATCGAGCAGATCAGCGAGTT
CTCCAAGAGAGTGATCCTGGCCGACGCTAATCTGGACAAAGTGCTGTCCGCCTACAACAAGCACCGGGAT
AAGCCCATCAGAGAGCAGGCCGAGAATATCATCCACCTGTTTACCCTGACCAATCTGGGAGCCCCTGCCG
CCTTCAAGTACTTTGACACCACCATCGACCGGAAGAGGTACACCAGCACCAAAGAGGTGCTGGACGCCAC
CCTGATCCACCAGAGCATCACCGGCCTGTACGAGACACGGATCGACCTGTCTCAGCTGGGAGGTGACTCT
GGTGGAAGCGGAGGATCTGGCGGCAGCACCAATCTGAGCGACATCATCGAGAAAGAGACAGGCAAGCAGC
TGGTCATCCAAGAGTCCATCCTGATGCTGCCTGAAGAGGTGGAAGAAGTGATCGGCAACAAGCCCGAGTC
CGACATCCTGGTGCACACCGCCTACGATGAGAGCACCGACGAGAACGTGATGCTGCTGACCTCTGACGCC
CCTGAGTACAAGCCTTGGGCTCTCGTGATCCAGGACAGCAACGGCGAGAACAAGATCAAGATGCTGAGCG
GCGGCTCTGGTGGCTCTGGCGGATCTACAAACCTGTCCGATATTATTGAGAAAGAAACCGGGAAACAGCT
CGTGATTCAAGAGTCTATTCTCATGCTCCCGGAAGAAGTCGAGGAAGTCATTGGAAACAAGCCTGAGAGC
GATATTCTGGTCCATACAGCCTACGACGAGTCTACCGATGAGAATGTCATGCTCCTCACCAGCGACGCTC
CCGAGTATAAGCCATGGGCACTTGTCATTCAGGACTCCAATGGGGAAAACAAAATCAAAATGCTCCCAAA
GAAAAAACGCAAGGTGGAGGGAGCTGATAAGCGCACCGCCGATGGTTCCGAGTTCGAAAGCCCCAAGAAG
AAGAGGAAAGTCTAACCGGTCATCATCACCATCACCATTGAGTTTAAACCCGCTGATCAGCCTCGACTGT
GCCTTCTAGTTGCCAGCCATCTGTTGTTTGCCCCTCCCCCGTGCCTTCCTTGACCCTGGAAGGTGCCACT
CCCACTGTCCTTTCCTAATAAAATGAGGAAATTGCATCGCATTGTCTGAGTAGGTGTCATTCTATTCTGG
GGGGTGGGGTGGGGCAGGACAGCAAGGGGGAGGATTGGGAAGACAATAGCAGGCATGCTGGGGATGCGGT
GGGCTCTATGGCTTCTGAGGCGGAAAGAACCAGCTGGGGCTCGATACCGTCGACCTCTAGCTAGAGCTTG
GCGTAATCATGGTCATAGCTGTTTCCTGTGTGAAATTGTTATCCGCTCACAATTCCACACAACATACGAG
CCGGAAGCATAAAGTGTAAAGCCTAGGGTGCCTAATGAGTGAGCTAACTCACATTAATTGCGTTGCGCTC
ACTGCCCGCTTTCCAGTCGGGAAACCTGTCGTGCCAGCTGCATTAATGAATCGGCCAACGCGCGGGGAGA
GGCGGTTTGCGTATTGGGCGCTCTTCCGCTTCCTCGCTCACTGACTCGCTGCGCTCGGTCGTTCGGCTGC
GGCGAGCGGTATCAGCTCACTCAAAGGCGGTAATACGGTTATCCACAGAATCAGGGGATAACGCAGGAAA
GAACATGTGAGCAAAAGGCCAGCAAAAGGCCAGGAACCGTAAAAAGGCCGCGTTGCTGGCGTTTTTCCAT
AGGCTCCGCCCCCCTGACGAGCATCACAAAAATCGACGCTCAAGTCAGAGGTGGCGAAACCCGACAGGAC
TATAAAGATACCAGGCGTTTCCCCCTGGAAGCTCCCTCGTGCGCTCTCCTGTTCCGACCCTGCCGCTTAC
CGGATACCTGTCCGCCTTTCTCCCTTCGGGAAGCGTGGCGCTTTCTCATAGCTCACGCTGTAGGTATCTC
AGTTCGGTGTAGGTCGTTCGCTCCAAGCTGGGCTGTGTGCACGAACCCCCCGTTCAGCCCGACCGCTGCG
CCTTATCCGGTAACTATCGTCTTGAGTCCAACCCGGTAAGACACGACTTATCGCCACTGGCAGCAGCCAC
TGGTAACAGGATTAGCAGAGCGAGGTATGTAGGCGGTGCTACAGAGTTCTTGAAGTGGTGGCCTAACTAC
GGCTACACTAGAAGAACAGTATTTGGTATCTGCGCTCTGCTGAAGCCAGTTACCTTCGGAAAAAGAGTTG
GTAGCTCTTGATCCGGCAAACAAACCACCGCTGGTAGCGGTGGTTTTTTTGTTTGCAAGCAGCAGATTAC
GCGCAGAAAAAAAGGATCTCAAGAAGATCCTTTGATCTTTTCTACGGGGTCTGACGCTCAGTGGAACGAA
AACTCACGTTAAGGGATTTTGGTCATGAGATTATCAAAAAGGATCTTCACCTAGATCCTTTTAAATTAAA
AATGAAGTTTTAAATCAATCTAAAGTATATATGAGTAAACTTGGTCTGACAGTTACCAATGCTTAATCAG
TGAGGCACCTATCTCAGCGATCTGTCTATTTCGTTCATCCATAGTTGCCTGACTCCCCGTCGTGTAGATA
ACTACGATACGGGAGGGCTTACCATCTGGCCCCAGTGCTGCAATGATACCGCGAGACCCACGCTCACCGG
CTCCAGATTTATCAGCAATAAACCAGCCAGCCGGAAGGGCCGAGCGCAGAAGTGGTCCTGCAACTTTATC
CGCCTCCATCCAGTCTATTAATTGTTGCCGGGAAGCTAGAGTAAGTAGTTCGCCAGTTAATAGTTTGCGC
AACGTTGTTGCCATTGCTACAGGCATCGTGGTGTCACGCTCGTCGTTTGGTATGGCTTCATTCAGCTCCG
GTTCCCAACGATCAAGGCGAGTTACATGATCCCCCATGTTGTGCAAAAAAGCGGTTAGCTCCTTCGGTCC
TCCGATCGTTGTCAGAAGTAAGTTGGCCGCAGTGTTATCACTCATGGTTATGGCAGCACTGCATAATTCT
CTTACTGTCATGCCATCCGTAAGATGCTTTTCTGTGACTGGTGAGTACTCAACCAAGTCATTCTGAGAAT
AGTGTATGCGGCGACCGAGTTGCTCTTGCCCGGCGTCAATACGGGATAATACCGCGCCACATAGCAGAAC
TTTAAAAGTGCTCATCATTGGAAAACGTTCTTCGGGGCGAAAACTCTCAAGGATCTTACCGCTGTTGAGA
TCCAGTTCGATGTAACCCACTCGTGCACCCAACTGATCTTCAGCATCTTTTACTTTCACCAGCGTTTCTG
GGTGAGCAAAAACAGGAAGGCAAAATGCCGCAAAAAAGGGAATAAGGGCGACACGGAAATGTTGAATACT
CATACTCTTCCTTTTTCAATATTATTGAAGCATTTATCAGGGTTATTGTCTCATGAGCGGATACATATTT
GAATGTATTTAGAAAAATAAACAAATAGGGGTTCCGCGCACATTTCCCCGAAAAGTGCCACCTGACGTCG
ACGGATCGGGAGATCGATCTCCCGATCCCCTAGGGTCGACTCTCAGTACAATCTGCTCTGATGCCGCATA
GTTAAGCCAGTATCTGCTCCCTGCTTGTGTGTTGGAGGTCGCTGAGTAGTGCGCGAGCAAAATTT
Features (pLannotate 1.2.2; 19 found; start..end, strand, type, name):
    103..482     +  enhancer       CMV enhancer: human cytomegalovirus immediate early enhancer
    483..686     +  promoter       CMV promoter: human cytomegalovirus (CMV) immediate early promoter
    728..746     +  promoter       T7 promoter: promoter for bacteriophage T7 RNA polymerase
    760..1257    +  CDS            tadA: TADA_ECOLI - Also known as yfhC. Experimental evidence at protein level: Swiss-Prot protein existence level 1. Catalyzes the deamination of adenosine to inosine at the wobble position 34 of tRNA(Arg2). Essential for cell viability. From Escherichia coli (strain K12).
   1261..1356    +  CDS            ABE(7.10) (fragment): adenine base editor comprising wild-type E. coli TadA fused to the evolved TadA*(7.10) mutant (Gaudelli et al., 2017)
   1357..2958    +  CDS            dCas9(N): N-terminal portion of catalytically inactive Streptococcus pyogenes dCas9 carrying the D10A mutation (Zetsche et al., 2015)
   2959..5453    +  CDS            Cas9(C) (fragment): C-terminal portion of Streptococcus pyogenes Cas9 (Zetsche et al., 2015)
   5767..6015    +  CDS            UGI: UNGI_BPPB2 - Experimental evidence at protein level: Swiss-Prot protein existence level 1. This protein binds specifically and reversibly to the host uracil-DNA glycosylase, preventing removal of uracil residues from PBS2 DNA by the host uracil-excision repair system. From Bacillus phage PBS2 (Bacteriophage PBS2).
   6157..6381    +  polyA_signal   bGH poly(A) signal: bovine growth hormone polyadenylation signal
   6385..6406    +  promoter       SV40 promoter (fragment): SV40 enhancer and early promoter
   6411..6427    +  misc_feature   MCS (fragment): pBluescript multiple cloning site
   6476..6492    -  protein_bind   lac operator: The lac repressor binds to the lac operator to inhibit transcription in E. coli. This inhibition can be relieved by adding lactose or isopropyl-β-D-thiogalactopyranoside (IPTG). lac repressor encoded by lacI
   6500..6530    -  promoter       lac promoter: promoter for the E. coli lac operon
   6545..6566    -  protein_bind   CAP binding site: CAP binding activates transcription in the presence of cAMP. E. coli catabolite activator protein
   6579..6671    -  CDS            lacI (fragment): lac repressor; lacI; The lac repressor binds to the lac operator to inhibit transcription in E. coli. This inhibition can be relieved by adding lactose or isopropyl-β-D-thiogalactopyranoside (IPTG).
   6854..7442    -  rep_origin     ori: high-copy-number ColE1/pMB1/pBR322/pUC origin of replication
   7613..8473    -  CDS            AmpR: β-lactamase; bla; confers resistance to ampicillin, carbenicillin, and related antibiotics
   8474..8578    -  promoter       AmpR promoter: bla
   8649..8693    -  misc_feature   bom (fragment): basis of mobility region from pBR322
