[The description below was written by a language model from this plasmid's Addgene catalogue record and pLannotate feature annotations shown in this document.]
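Description:
CBE-T1.28 is a mammalian expression plasmid of about 8.7 kb, built on a CMV/pBR322-type backbone, that encodes a cytosine base editor derived from an engineered TadA deaminase. It is maintained in E. coli through a high-copy ColE1/pUC-family origin and selected with ampicillin via the β-lactamase gene and its native promoter. The rest of the backbone consists of small leftovers typical of this vector lineage: lac promoter/operator and CAP site remnants, a lacI fragment, short SV40 promoter and polylinker fragments, and a piece of the pBR322 bom region. None of these appears to contribute to the payload.

The expression cassette is driven by the human cytomegalovirus immediate-early enhancer and promoter and ends in a bovine growth hormone polyadenylation signal. A T7 promoter sits just upstream of the coding region and could support in vitro transcription. The open reading frame begins with an E. coli TadA-derived domain, followed by a short stretch matching adenine base editor sequence that probably corresponds to the linker. Next comes full-length Streptococcus pyogenes Cas9, which the software annotates as two adjoining halves. The record lists only the D10A mutation for Cas9, which makes it a nickase rather than a fully inactive enzyme, despite the automated "dCas9" label. Downstream is the uracil glycosylase inhibitor (UGI) from phage PBS2, which blocks excision of the uracil intermediate and so favours C-to-T outcomes. An unannotated gap lies between Cas9 and this UGI, and its content is not identified in the table. The TadA domain carries mutations that the record does not enumerate. According to the associated work, such variants redirect this adenosine deaminase toward cytosine editing. The plasmid contains no guide RNA cassette, so a guide must be supplied separately for targeted base editing in transfected mammalian cells.
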