Addgene plasmid #193279: CBE-T1.28
Purpose: Expression of CBE-T1.28 base editor in mammalian cells, CMV promoter
Depositing lab: Nicole Gaudelli. Depositing organization: Beam Therapeutics. Publication: Improved cytosine base editors generated from TadA variants. Lam DK, Feliciano PR, Arif A, Bohnuud T, Fernandez TP, Gehrke JM, Grayson P, Lee KD, Ortega MA, Sawyer C, Schwaegerle ND, Peraro L, Young L, Lee SJ, Ciaramella G, Gaudelli NM. Nat Biotechnol. 2023 Jan 9. doi: 10.1038/s41587-022-01611-9. PubMed 36624149.
Backbone
  Vector backbone: CMV/pBR322
  Vector type: Mammalian Expression
Growth in bacteria
  Bacterial resistance: Ampicillin, 100 μg/mL
  Growth temperature: 37°C
  Growth strain: DH5alpha
  Copy number: High Copy
Gene/Insert
  Gene/Insert name: CBE-T1.28
  Species: Other
  Mutation: D10A (Cas9), TadA mutations within
  Promoter: CMV
  Cloning method: Ligation Independent Cloning
Terms and licenses: Academic/Nonprofit Terms; Industry Terms: Not Available to Industry
How to cite: CBE-T1.28 was a gift from Nicole Gaudelli (Addgene plasmid # 193279 ; http://n2t.net/addgene:193279 ; RRID:Addgene_193279)
